Addgene plasmid #43817: Active Wnt7B-V5
Depositing lab: Xi He. Depositing organization: Boston Children's Hospital. Publication: Disulfide Bond Requirements for Active Wnt Ligands. MacDonald BT, Hien A, Zhang X, Iranloye O, Virshup DM, Waterman ML, He X. J Biol Chem. 2014 May 19. pii: jbc.M114.575027. 10.1074/jbc.M114.575027 PubMed 24841207.
Backbone
  Vector backbone: pcDNA3.2/V5-DEST
  Backbone manufacturer: Invitrogen
  Backbone size w/o insert (bp): 7711
  Vector type: Mammalian Expression
  Selectable markers: Neomycin (select with G418)
Growth in bacteria
  Bacterial resistance: Ampicillin, 100 μg/mL
  Growth temperature: 37°C
  Growth strain: DH5alpha
  Copy number: High Copy
Gene/Insert
  Gene/Insert name: human WNT7B
  Species: H. sapiens (human)
  Entrez Gene: WNT7B
  Promoter: CMV
  Tag / fusion protein: V5 (C terminal on insert)
  Cloning method: Gateway Cloning
  Sequencing primers: 5′ CMV-F; 3′ TK-pA-R
Terms and licenses: Academic/Nonprofit Terms; Industry Terms: Not Available to Industry
How to cite: Active Wnt7B-V5 was a gift from Xi He (Addgene plasmid # 43817 ; http://n2t.net/addgene:43817 ; RRID:Addgene_43817)
