[The description below was written by a language model from this plasmid's Addgene catalogue record and pLannotate feature annotations shown in this document.]
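Description:
Active Wnt7B-V5 is a mammalian expression plasmid built by Gateway recombination into the pcDNA3.2/V5-DEST destination vector. The payload is the human WNT7B coding sequence, which encodes a secreted ligand for Frizzled receptors that acts in canonical Wnt/β-catenin signalling. The insert sits downstream of an attB1 recombination site left by the Gateway reaction and is fused at its C terminus to a V5 epitope tag, allowing the protein to be detected or immunoprecipitated with anti-V5 antibodies. Transcription is driven by the human cytomegalovirus immediate early enhancer and promoter and terminated by the herpes simplex virus thymidine kinase polyadenylation signal. A T7 promoter lies between the CMV promoter and the insert and could support in vitro transcription.

In E. coli the plasmid replicates from a high-copy ColE1/pUC-type origin and is selected with ampicillin through the β-lactamase gene. An f1 origin is also present. For stable mammalian lines, a separate cassette places the neomycin phosphotransferase gene under the SV40 early promoter with an SV40 polyadenylation signal, conferring G418 resistance. Several short annotated fragments (bom, HIV-1 LTR, bGH poly(A), ble, lacI) appear to be partial sequence matches or backbone remnants rather than functional elements. The deposited sequence, at 6,519 nt, is shorter than the listed empty backbone size, which is consistent with the Gateway selection cassette having been replaced by the insert.

The name and the associated study on disulfide bond requirements of Wnt ligands suggest that the construct is meant to produce a signalling-competent, epitope-tagged Wnt7B in transfected cells, for example for Wnt activity assays.
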