Features (pLannotate 1.2.2; 22 found; start..end, strand, type, name):
     36..80      -  misc_feature   bom (fragment): basis of mobility region from pBR322
    235..614     +  enhancer       CMV enhancer: human cytomegalovirus immediate early enhancer
    615..818     +  promoter       CMV promoter: human cytomegalovirus (CMV) immediate early promoter
    814..847     +  LTR            5' LTR (truncated) (fragment): truncated 5' long terminal repeat (LTR) from HIV-1
    863..881     +  promoter       T7 promoter: promoter for bacteriophage T7 RNA polymerase
    911..935     +  protein_bind   attB1: mutant version of attB; recombination site for the Gateway® BP reaction BP Clonase™
    956..2002    +  CDS            WNT7B: WNT7B_HUMAN - Experimental evidence at protein level: Swiss-Prot protein existence level 1. Ligand for members of the frizzled family of seven transmembrane receptors that functions in the canonical Wnt/beta- catenin signaling pathway (PubMed:30026314). Required for normal fusion of the chorion and the allantois during placenta development (By similarity). Required for central nervous system (CNS) angiogenesis and blood-brain barrier regulation (PubMed:30026314). From Homo sapiens (Human).
   2009..2050    +  CDS            V5 tag: epitope tag from simian virus 5
   2134..2182    +  polyA_signal   HSV TK poly(A) signal: herpes simplex virus thymidine kinase polyadenylation signal (Cole and Stacy, 1985)
   2273..2289    -  polyA_signal   bGH poly(A) signal (fragment): bovine growth hormone polyadenylation signal
   2384..2812    +  rep_origin     f1 ori (sequence partly withheld): f1 bacteriophage origin of replication; arrow indicates direction of (+) strand synthesis
   2826..3155    +  promoter       SV40 promoter: SV40 enhancer and early promoter
   3222..4013    +  CDS            neo: KKA2_KLEPN - Also known as kan, nptII. Experimental evidence at protein level: Swiss-Prot protein existence level 1. Resistance to kanamycin, neomycin, paromomycin, ribostamycin, butirosin and gentamicin B. From Klebsiella pneumoniae.
   4039..4197    +  CDS            ble (fragment): BLE_KLEPN - Experimental evidence at protein level: Swiss-Prot protein existence level 1. Binding protein with a strong affinity to the bleomycin family of antibiotics. Binds to CL990; an antimitotic-antibiotic compound. From Klebsiella pneumoniae.
   4192..4313    +  polyA_signal   SV40 poly(A) signal: SV40 polyadenylation signal
   4386..4402    -  protein_bind   lac operator: The lac repressor binds to the lac operator to inhibit transcription in E. coli. This inhibition can be relieved by adding lactose or isopropyl-β-D-thiogalactopyranoside (IPTG). lac repressor encoded by lacI
   4410..4440    -  promoter       lac promoter: promoter for the E. coli lac operon
   4455..4476    -  protein_bind   CAP binding site: CAP binding activates transcription in the presence of cAMP. E. coli catabolite activator protein
   4489..4581    -  CDS            lacI (fragment): lac repressor; lacI; The lac repressor binds to the lac operator to inhibit transcription in E. coli. This inhibition can be relieved by adding lactose or isopropyl-β-D-thiogalactopyranoside (IPTG).
   4764..5352    -  rep_origin     ori: high-copy-number ColE1/pMB1/pBR322/pUC origin of replication
   5523..6383    -  CDS            AmpR: β-lactamase; bla; confers resistance to ampicillin, carbenicillin, and related antibiotics
   6384..6488    -  promoter       AmpR promoter: bla
>Addgene plasmid #43817 | Active Wnt7B-V5 | depositor full sequence | sequence record 59165 | Active Wnt7B-V5 sequence 6519 bps
GACGGATCGGGAGATCTCCCGATCCCCTATGGTCGACTCTCAGTACAATCTGCTCTGATGCCGCATAGTT
AAGCCAGTATCTGCTCCCTGCTTGTGTGTTGGAGGTCGCTGAGTAGTGCGCGAGCAAAATTTAAGCTACA
ACAAGGCAAGGCTTGACCGACAATTGCATGAAGAATCTGCTTAGGGTTAGGCGTTTTGCGCTGCTTCGCG
ATGTACGGGCCAGATATACGCGTTGACATTGATTATTGACTAGTTATTAATAGTAATCAATTACGGGGTC
ATTAGTTCATAGCCCATATATGGAGTTCCGCGTTACATAACTTACGGTAAATGGCCCGCCTGGCTGACCG
CCCAACGACCCCCGCCCATTGACGTCAATAATGACGTATGTTCCCATAGTAACGCCAATAGGGACTTTCC
ATTGACGTCAATGGGTGGACTATTTACGGTAAACTGCCCACTTGGCAGTACATCAAGTGTATCATATGCC
AAGTACGCCCCCTATTGACGTCAATGACGGTAAATGGCCCGCCTGGCATTATGCCCAGTACATGACCTTA
TGGGACTTTCCTACTTGGCAGTACATCTACGTATTAGTCATCGCTATTACCATGGTGATGCGGTTTTGGC
AGTACATCAATGGGCGTGGATAGCGGTTTGACTCACGGGGATTTCCAAGTCTCCACCCCATTGACGTCAA
TGGGAGTTTGTTTTGGCACCAAAATCAACGGGACTTTCCAAAATGTCGTAACAACTCCGCCCCATTGACG
CAAATGGGCGGTAGGCGTGTACGGTGGGAGGTCTATATAAGCAGAGCTCTCTGGCTAACTAGAGAACCCA
CTGCTTACTGGCTTATCGAAATTAATACGACTCACTATAGGGAGACCCAAGCTGGCTAGTTAAGCTATCA
ACAAGTTTGTACAAAAAAGCAGGCTCCGCGGCCGCCCCCTTCACCATGCACAGAAACTTTCGCAAGTGGA
TTTTCTACGTGTTTCTCTGCTTTGGCGTCCTGTACGTGAAGCTCGGAGCACTGTCATCCGTGGTGGCCCT
GGGAGCCAACATCATCTGCAACAAGATTCCTGGCCTAGCCCCGCGGCAGCGTGCCATCTGCCAGAGTCGG
CCCGATGCCATCATTGTGATTGGGGAGGGGGCGCAGATGGGCATCAACGAGTGCCAGTACCAGTTCCGCT
TCGGACGCTGGAACTGCTCTGCCCTCGGCGAGAAGACCGTCTTCGGGCAAGAGCTCCGAGTAGGGAGCCG
TGAGGCTGCCTTCACGTACGCCATCACCGCGGCTGGCGTGGCGCACGCCGTCACCGCTGCCTGCAGCCAA
GGGAACCTGAGCAACTGCGGCTGCGACCGCGAGAAGCAGGGCTACTACAACCAAGCCGAGGGCTGGAAGT
GGGGCGGCTGCTCGGCCGACGTGCGTTACGGCATCGACTTCTCCCGGCGCTTCGTGGACGCTCGGGAGAT
CAAGAAGAACGCGCGGCGCCTCATGAACCTGCATAACAATGAGGCCGGCAGGAAGGTTCTAGAGGACCGG
ATGCAGCTGGAGTGCAAGTGCCACGGCGTGTCTGGCTCCTGCACCACCAAAACCTGCTGGACCACGCTGC
CCAAGTTCCGAGAGGTGGGCCACCTGCTGAAGGAGAAGTACAACGCGGCCGTGCAGGTGGAGGTGGTGCG
GGCCAGCCGTCTGCGGCAGCCCACCTTCCTGCGCATCAAACAGCTGCGCAGCTATCAGAAGCCCATGGAG
ACAGACCTGGTGTACATTGAGAAGTCGCCCAACTACTGCGAGGAGGACGCGGCCACGGGCAGCGTGGGCA
CGCAGGGCCGTCTCTGCAACCGCACGTCGCCCGGCGCGGACGGCTGTGACACCATGTGCTGCGGCCGAGG
CTACAACACCCACCAGTACACCAAGGTGTGGCAGTGCAACTGCAAATTCCACTGGTGCTGCTTCGTCAAG
TGCAACACCTGCAGCGAGCGCACCGAGGTCTTCACCTGCAAGGGCGGAGGTAAGCCTATCCCTAACCCTC
TCCTCGGTCTCGATTCTACGCGTACCGGTTAGTAATGAGTTTAAACGGGGGAGGCTAACTGAAACACGGA
AGGAGACAATACCGGAAGGAACCCGCGCTATGACGGCAATAAAAAGACAGAATAAAACGCACGGGTGTTG
GGTCGTTTGTTCATAAACGCGGGGTTCGGTCCCAGGGCTGGCACTCTGTCGATACCCCACCGAGACCCCA
TTGGGGCCAATACGCCCGCGTTTCTTCCTTTTCCCCACCCCACCCCCCAAGTTCGGGTGAAGGCCCAGGG
CTCGCAGCCAACGTCGGGGCGGCAGGCCCTGCCATAGCAGATCTGCGCAGCTGGGGCTCTAGGGGGTATC
CCC
[124 nt withheld, positions 2384-2507]
C
[32 nt withheld, positions 2509-2540]
CA
[57 nt withheld, positions 2543-2599]
A
[49 nt withheld, positions 2601-2649]
CCTTTGACGTTGGAGTCCACGTTCTTT
[37 nt withheld, positions 2677-2713]
ACCCTATCTCGGTCTATTCTTTTGATTTATAAGGGATTTTGGGGATTTCGGCCTATTGGTTAAAAAATGA
GCTGATTTAACAAAAATTTAACGCGAATTAATTCTGTGGAATGTGTGTCAGTTAGGGTGTGGAAAGTCCC
CAGGCTCCCCAGCAGGCAGAAGTATGCAAAGCATGCATCTCAATTAGTCAGCAACCAGGTGTGGAAAGTC
CCCAGGCTCCCCAGCAGGCAGAAGTATGCAAAGCATGCATCTCAATTAGTCAGCAACCATAGTCCCGCCC
CTAACTCCGCCCATCCCGCCCCTAACTCCGCCCAGTTCCGCCCATTCTCCGCCCCATGGCTGACTAATTT
TTTTTATTTATGCAGAGGCCGAGGCCGCCTCTGCCTCTGAGCTATTCCAGAAGTAGTGAGGAGGCTTTTT
TGGAGGCCTAGGCTTTTGCAAAAAGCTCCCGGGAGCTTGTATATCCATTTTCGGATCTGATCAAGAGACA
GGATGAGGATCGTTTCGCATGATTGAACAAGATGGATTGCACGCAGGTTCTCCGGCCGCTTGGGTGGAGA
GGCTATTCGGCTATGACTGGGCACAACAGACAATCGGCTGCTCTGATGCCGCCGTGTTCCGGCTGTCAGC
GCAGGGGCGCCCGGTTCTTTTTGTCAAGACCGACCTGTCCGGTGCCCTGAATGAACTGCAGGACGAGGCA
GCGCGGCTATCGTGGCTGGCCACGACGGGCGTTCCTTGCGCAGCTGTGCTCGACGTTGTCACTGAAGCGG
GAAGGGACTGGCTGCTATTGGGCGAAGTGCCGGGGCAGGATCTCCTGTCATCTCACCTTGCTCCTGCCGA
GAAAGTATCCATCATGGCTGATGCAATGCGGCGGCTGCATACGCTTGATCCGGCTACCTGCCCATTCGAC
CACCAAGCGAAACATCGCATCGAGCGAGCACGTACTCGGATGGAAGCCGGTCTTGTCGATCAGGATGATC
TGGACGAAGAGCATCAGGGGCTCGCGCCAGCCGAACTGTTCGCCAGGCTCAAGGCGCGCATGCCCGACGG
CGAGGATCTCGTCGTGACCCATGGCGATGCCTGCTTGCCGAATATCATGGTGGAAAATGGCCGCTTTTCT
GGATTCATCGACTGTGGCCGGCTGGGTGTGGCGGACCGCTATCAGGACATAGCGTTGGCTACCCGTGATA
TTGCTGAAGAGCTTGGCGGCGAATGGGCTGACCGCTTCCTCGTGCTTTACGGTATCGCCGCTCCCGATTC
GCAGCGCATCGCCTTCTATCGCCTTCTTGACGAGTTCTTCTGAGCGGGACTCTGGGGTTCGCGAAATGAC
CGACCAAGCGACGCCCAACCTGCCATCACGAGATTTCGATTCCACCGCCGCCTTCTATGAAAGGTTGGGC
TTCGGAATCGTTTTCCGGGACGCCGGCTGGATGATCCTCCAGCGCGGGGATCTCATGCTGGAGTTCTTCG
CCCACCCCAACTTGTTTATTGCAGCTTATAATGGTTACAAATAAAGCAATAGCATCACAAATTTCACAAA
TAAAGCATTTTTTTCACTGCATTCTAGTTGTGGTTTGTCCAAACTCATCAATGTATCTTATCATGTCTGT
ATACCGTCGACCTCTAGCTAGAGCTTGGCGTAATCATGGTCATAGCTGTTTCCTGTGTGAAATTGTTATC
CGCTCACAATTCCACACAACATACGAGCCGGAAGCATAAAGTGTAAAGCCTGGGGTGCCTAATGAGTGAG
CTAACTCACATTAATTGCGTTGCGCTCACTGCCCGCTTTCCAGTCGGGAAACCTGTCGTGCCAGCTGCAT
TAATGAATCGGCCAACGCGCGGGGAGAGGCGGTTTGCGTATTGGGCGCTCTTCCGCTTCCTCGCTCACTG
ACTCGCTGCGCTCGGTCGTTCGGCTGCGGCGAGCGGTATCAGCTCACTCAAAGGCGGTAATACGGTTATC
CACAGAATCAGGGGATAACGCAGGAAAGAACATGTGAGCAAAAGGCCAGCAAAAGGCCAGGAACCGTAAA
AAGGCCGCGTTGCTGGCGTTTTTCCATAGGCTCCGCCCCCCTGACGAGCATCACAAAAATCGACGCTCAA
GTCAGAGGTGGCGAAACCCGACAGGACTATAAAGATACCAGGCGTTTCCCCCTGGAAGCTCCCTCGTGCG
CTCTCCTGTTCCGACCCTGCCGCTTACCGGATACCTGTCCGCCTTTCTCCCTTCGGGAAGCGTGGCGCTT
TCTCAATGCTCACGCTGTAGGTATCTCAGTTCGGTGTAGGTCGTTCGCTCCAAGCTGGGCTGTGTGCACG
AACCCCCCGTTCAGCCCGACCGCTGCGCCTTATCCGGTAACTATCGTCTTGAGTCCAACCCGGTAAGACA
CGACTTATCGCCACTGGCAGCAGCCACTGGTAACAGGATTAGCAGAGCGAGGTATGTAGGCGGTGCTACA
GAGTTCTTGAAGTGGTGGCCTAACTACGGCTACACTAGAAGGACAGTATTTGGTATCTGCGCTCTGCTGA
AGCCAGTTACCTTCGGAAAAAGAGTTGGTAGCTCTTGATCCGGCAAACAAACCACCGCTGGTAGCGGTGG
TTTTTTTGTTTGCAAGCAGCAGATTACGCGCAGAAAAAAAGGATCTCAAGAAGATCCTTTGATCTTTTCT
ACGGGGTCTGACGCTCAGTGGAACGAAAACTCACGTTAAGGGATTTTGGTCATGAGATTATCAAAAAGGA
TCTTCACCTAGATCCTTTTAAATTAAAAATGAAGTTTTAAATCAATCTAAAGTATATATGAGTAAACTTG
GTCTGACAGTTACCAATGCTTAATCAGTGAGGCACCTATCTCAGCGATCTGTCTATTTCGTTCATCCATA
GTTGCCTGACTCCCCGTCGTGTAGATAACTACGATACGGGAGGGCTTACCATCTGGCCCCAGTGCTGCAA
TGATACCGCGAGACCCACGCTCACCGGCTCCAGATTTATCAGCAATAAACCAGCCAGCCGGAAGGGCCGA
GCGCAGAAGTGGTCCTGCAACTTTATCCGCCTCCATCCAGTCTATTAATTGTTGCCGGGAAGCTAGAGTA
AGTAGTTCGCCAGTTAATAGTTTGCGCAACGTTGTTGCCATTGCTACAGGCATCGTGGTGTCACGCTCGT
CGTTTGGTATGGCTTCATTCAGCTCCGGTTCCCAACGATCAAGGCGAGTTACATGATCCCCCATGTTGTG
CAAAAAAGCGGTTAGCTCCTTCGGTCCTCCGATCGTTGTCAGAAGTAAGTTGGCCGCAGTGTTATCACTC
ATGGTTATGGCAGCACTGCATAATTCTCTTACTGTCATGCCATCCGTAAGATGCTTTTCTGTGACTGGTG
AGTACTCAACCAAGTCATTCTGAGAATAGTGTATGCGGCGACCGAGTTGCTCTTGCCCGGCGTCAATACG
GGATAATACCGCGCCACATAGCAGAACTTTAAAAGTGCTCATCATTGGAAAACGTTCTTCGGGGCGAAAA
CTCTCAAGGATCTTACCGCTGTTGAGATCCAGTTCGATGTAACCCACTCGTGCACCCAACTGATCTTCAG
CATCTTTTACTTTCACCAGCGTTTCTGGGTGAGCAAAAACAGGAAGGCAAAATGCCGCAAAAAAGGGAAT
AAGGGCGACACGGAAATGTTGAATACTCATACTCTTCCTTTTTCAATATTATTGAAGCATTTATCAGGGT
TATTGTCTCATGAGCGGATACATATTTGAATGTATTTAGAAAAATAAACAAATAGGGGTTCCGCGCACAT
TTCCCCGAAAAGTGCCACCTGACGTC
