>Addgene plasmid #43817 | Active Wnt7B-V5 | addgene partial sequence | sequence record 59695 | TK-pA-R 5'-ttgtctccttccgtgtttca-3'
ATTACTAACCGGTACGCGTAGAATCGAGACCGAGGAGAGGGTTAGGGATAGGCTTACCTCCGCCCTTGCA
GGTGAAGACCTCGGTGCGCTCGCTGCAGGTGTTGCACTTGACGAAGCAGCACCAGTGGAATTTGCAGTTG
CACTGCCACACCTTGGTGTACTGGTGGGTGTTGTAGCCTCGGCCGCAGCACATGGTGTCACAGCCGTCCG
CGCCGGGCGACGTGCGGTTGCAGAGACGGCCCTGCGTGCCCACGCTGCCCGTGGCCGCGTCCTCCTCGCA
GTAGTTGGGCGACTTCTCAATGTACACCAGGTCTGTCTCCATGGGCTTCTGATAGCTGCGCAGCTGTTTG
ATGCGCAGGAAGGTGGGCTGCCGCAGACGGCTGGCCCGCACCACCTCCACCTGCACGGCCGCGTTGTACT
TCTCCTTCAGCAGGTGGCCCACCTCTCGGAACTTGGGCAGCGTGGTCCAGCAGGTTTTGGTGGTGCAGGA
GCCAGACACGCCGTGGCACTTGCACTCCAGCTGCATCCGGTCCTCTAGAACCTTCCTGCCGGCCTCATTG
TTATGCAGGTTCATGAGGCGCCGCGCGTTCTTCTTGATCTCCCGAGCGTCCACGAAGCGCCGGGAGAAGT
CGATGCCGTAACGCACGTCGGCCGAGCAGCCGCCCCACTTCCAGCCCTCGGCTTGGTTGTAGTAGCCCTG
CTTCTCGCGGTCGCAGCCGCAGTTGCTCAGGTTCCCTTGGCTGCAGGCAGCGGTGACGGCGTGCGCCACG
CCAGCCGCGGTGATGGCGTACGTGAAGGCAGCCTCACGGCTCCCTACTCGGAGCTCTTGCCCGAAGACGG
TCTTCTCGCCGAGGGCAGAGCAGTTCCAGCGTCCGAAGCGGAACTGGTACTG
